>Addgene plasmid #190988 | PM18033-PLS-KP6-A66S_rpoA-C | addgene full sequence | sequence record 376034 | Addgene NGS Result
AGATCTTCAATATTGGCCATTAGCCATATTATTCATTGGTTATATAGCATAAATCAATATTGGCTATTGG
CCATTGCATACGTTGTATCTATATCATAATATGTACATTTATATTGGCTCATGTCCAATATGACCGCCAT
GTTGTCTTAGAGTCATCCTCATCGTCGGACGGCATTGATTATTGACTAGTTATTAATAGTAATCAATTAC
GGGGTCATTAGTTCATAGCCCATATATGGAGTTCCGCGTTACATAACTTACGGTAAATGGCCCGCCTGGC
TGACCGCCCAACGACCCCCGCCCATTGACGTCAATAATGACGTATGTTCCCATAGTAACGCCAATAGGGA
CTTTCCATTGACGTCAATGGGTGGAGTATTTACGGTAAACTGCCCACTTGGCAGTACATCAAGTGTATCA
TATGCCAAGTCCGCCCCCTATTGACGTCAATGACGGTAAATGGCCCGCCTGGCATTATGCCCAGTACATG
ACCTTACGGGACTTTCCTACTTGGCAGTACATCTACGTATTAGTCATCGCTATTACCATGGTGATGCGGT
TTTGGCAGTACACCAATGGGCGTGGATAGCGGTTTGACTCACGGGGATTTCCAAGTCTCCACCCCATTGA
CGTCAATGGGAGTTTGTTTTGGCACCAAAATCAACGGGACTTTCCAAAATGTCGTAATAACCCCGCCCCG
TTGACGCAAATGGGCGGTAGGCGTGTACGGTGGGAGGTCTATATAAGCAGAGCTCGTTTAGTGAACCGTC
AGATCACTAGAAGCTTTATTGCGGTAGTTTATCACAGTTAAATTGCTAACGCAGTCAGTGCTTCTGACAC
AACAGTCTCGAACTTAAGCTGCAGAAGTTGGTCGTGAGGCACTGGGCAGGTAAGTATCAAGGTTACAAGA
CAGGTTTAAGGAGACCAATAGAAACTGGGCTTGTCGAGACAGAGATGACTCTTGCGTTTCTGATAGGCAC
CTATTGGTCTTACTGACATCCACTTTGCCTTTCTCTCCACAGGTGTCCACTCCCAGTTCAATTACACACG
CACCATGGCGCACCATCATCATCATCATTCTTCTGGTGAGAATCTTTATTTTCAGGGCGCCATGGGTAAT
TCTGTTGTCACATGGAATTCCATGATTAGGGGCTACGCTAGAAGCGGCCAGCCCGAGGAAGCTCTGAGCC
TCTTCTCCCAGATGAGAAGGAGCGGCATCAAGCCCGATAGCTATACCTTCCCCTTCGTGCTGAAGGCTTG
CGCTTCTCTGAGCAGCCTCGAGGAAGGAAAACAAATCCACGCCCACGTCATTAAATCCGGCTTCGAGTCC
GATGTCTACGTGCAGAGCTCCCTCATTGATATGTACGCCAAGTGCGGATCTCTGGAGGACGCCAGAAAAG
TGTTTGACGAGATGCCCGAGAGGAATGTCGTGAGCTGGAACGCTATGATCAGCGGCTATGCCCAGAATGG
ACAATCCGAAGAAGCTCTGGAGCTGTTTAGAGAGATGCAGAAAGAGGGCATCAAGCCTTCCGAGTTTACC
TTTTGCTCCGTGCTGAAGGCTTGCGCCTCTCTGGGATCTCTGGAGATGGGCAAGCAAATTCACGGCTATG
TGATCAAGTCCGGCTTTGAGTCCATCGTGTTCGTGGGAAACGCCCTCATTGACATGTATGCCAAGTGCGG
CTCTCTGGAGGATGCTAGAAAGGTCTTTGATGAGATGCCCGAAAGGACCGTTGTGAGCTGGACCGCCATG
ATCTCCGGATACGCCCAGAACGGACAGAGCGAGGAGGCCCTCGAGCTCTTCAGAGAGATGCAGAGGGAGG
GCGTGAAACCCGACGAAGTGACACTGCCTTCCGTGCTCTCCGCTTGCGCCAATCTGGGCGCTCTGGAGCA
AGGCAAACAGATCCATGCCTACGTCATCAAGAACGGCTTTGAATCCGATGTGTTTGTGGGCTCCGCTCTG
ATCGACATGTACGCTAAATGCGGCTCCATCGAGGAGGCTAGGAAAGTGTTCGATGAAATGCCCGAGAAAG
ACGTTGTGGCTTGGAACTCAATGATAAAAGGTTATGGAATGAACCATGAAGGCAAAATGGCCGTCCAATG
TTTCGAAGATATGCAAAAACAAGGTGTAAAGCCTTCCGCCGTCACTTTTACCTGTTTGCTGACCGCCTGT
TCTCACGCCAGCCTCGTCAGCGAAGGGCAGGAGTATTTTAAAATGATGCGAGAAGAGTACGGGATCGCTC
CGAGGGTGGAACATTACGGCTGCATGGTCGATCTGCTTGCTCGGAGTGGCCATCTGTATGAAGCTGAAAA
GTTCCTGGAGATGCTCTGTCCTCCCAACGAAGGGACATGGGGGGCCCTCCTCAGCGCTTGTAAGACTTAT
GGCGAGGTGGAGCTTGGTCTGAGGTGCTTTCAGCAGCTCGTGCAGCTTAACCCAGAAAGTGCCGCCTGGT
ACGTGCTTATGGCTGACATATACGCTGGCGCCGGGCGGTGGGACGACGCATACCGGATCGAAGAGCTGAG
GAAACATGCCGGAGCCAAGAAGAAACCTGCCTCCGCATTGATTGAAGTGAACAAAAAAGTGCACGAATTT
GTGGTCGGCAATAATCAGAGCGAGGAGATCAGTGCGATGCTTAAGTCTCTCAACTCTAGAATGAAGGAGG
AGGGCCATGTACCCAATCTGGATCTGGTTCTCAAACCCGTGTCAGATGAGGAGAAAGAGGCAGCGCTGTG
TGAGCACTCAGAGAAGTTGGCAATTGCATTCGGCTTGCTGAATACGCCACAGGGACAGACCCTGCGCGTT
ACAAAGAACCTGAGAATGTGCAATGACTGCCACAATGCGTCAAAGATCATCTCCAAGATTGAGCGCAGAG
AGATTATCCTGCGCGATGATTGCTGCATTCACCACTTCAAGGACGGACTGTGCTCCTGCGGAGACATGTT
CTAACTCGAGAAATAGAAGGAACATGTATTACACGTGCAAAATCTGAGAGCTAGCAGCGAGCAGACATGA
TAAGATACATTGATGAGTTTGGACAAACCACAACTAGAATGCAGTGAAAAAAATGCTTTATTTGTGAAAT
TTGTGATGCTATTGCTTTATTTGTAACCATTATAAGCTGCAATAAACAAGTTAACAACAACAATTGCACT
GGTTCATTTTATGTTTCAGGTTCAGGGGGAGGTGTGGGAGGTTTTTTAAAGCAAGTAAAACCTCTACAAA
TGTGGTAAAATCGATAAGGATCCAGGTGGCACTTTTCGGGGAAATGTGCGCGGAACCCCTATTTGTTTAT
TTTTCTAAATACATTCAAATATGTATCCGCTCATGAGACAATAACCCTGATAAATGCTTCAATAATATTG
AAAAAGGAAGAGTATGAGTATTCAACATTTCCGTGTCGCCCTTATTCCCTTTTTTGCGGCATTTTGCCTT
CCTGTTTTTGCTCACCCAGAAACGCTGGTGAAAGTAAAAGATGCTGAAGATCAGTTGGGTGCACGAGTGG
GTTACATCGAACTGGATCTCAACAGCGGTAAGATCCTTGAGAGTTTTCGCCCCGAAGAACGTTTTCCAAT
GATGAGCACTTTTAAAGTTCTGCTATGTGGCGCGGTATTATCCCGTATTGACGCCGGGCAAGAGCAACTC
GGTCGCCGCATACACTATTCTCAGAATGACTTGGTTGAGTACTCACCAGTCACAGAAAAGCATCTTACGG
ATGGCATGACAGTAAGAGAATTATGCAGTGCTGCCATAACCATGAGTGATAACACTGCGGCCAACTTACT
TCTGACAACGATCGGAGGACCGAAGGAGCTAACCGCTTTTTTGCACAACATGGGGGATCATGTAACTCGC
CTTGATCGTTGGGAACCGGAGCTGAATGAAGCCATACCAAACGACGAGCGTGACACCACGATGCCTGTAG
CAATGGCAACAACGTTGCGCAAACTATTAACTGGCGAACTACTTACTCTAGCTTCCCGGCAACAATTAAT
AGACTGGATGGAGGCGGATAAAGTTGCAGGACCACTTCTGCGCTCGGCCCTTCCGGCTGGCTGGTTTATT
GCTGATAAATCTGGAGCCGGTGAGCGTGGGTCTCGCGGTATCATTGCAGCACTGGGGCCAGATGGTAAGC
CCTCCCGTATCGTAGTTATCTACACGACGGGGAGTCAGGCAACTATGGATGAACGAAATAGACAGATCGC
TGAGATAGGTGCCTCACTGATTAAGCATTGGTAACTGTCAGACCAAGTTTACTCATATATACTTTAGATT
GATTTAAAACTTCATTTTTAATTTAAAAGGATCTAGGTGAAGATCCTTTTTGATAATCTCATGACCAAAA
TCCCTTAACGTGAGTTTTCGTTCCACTGAGCGTCAGACCCCGTAGAAAAGATCAAAGGATCTTCTTGAGA
TCCTTTTTTTCTGCGCGTAATCTGCTGCTTGCAAACAAAAAAACCACCGCTACCAGCGGTGGTTTGTTTG
CCGGATCAAGAGCTACCAACTCTTTTTCCGAAGGTAACTGGCTTCAGCAGAGCGCAGATACCAAATACTG
TTCTTCTAGTGTAGCCGTAGTTAGGCCACCACTTCAAGAACTCTGTAGCACCGCCTACATACCTCGCTCT
GCTAATCCTGTTACCAGTGGCTGCTGCCAGTGGCGATAAGTCGTGTCTTACCGGGTTGGACTCAAGACGA
TAGTTACCGGATAAGGCGCAGCGGTCGGGCTGAACGGGGGGTTCGTGCACACAGCCCAGCTTGGAGCGAA
CGACCTACACCGAACTGAGATACCTACAGCGTGAGCTATGAGAAAGCGCCACGCTTCCCGAAGGGAGAAA
GGCGGACAGGTATCCGGTAAGCGGCAGGGTCGGAACAGGAGAGCGCACGAGGGAGCTTCCAGGGGGAAAC
GCCTGGTATCTTTATAGTCCTGTCGGGTTTCGCCACCTCTGACTTGAGCGTCGATTTTTGTGATGCTCGT
CAGGGGGGCGGAGCCTATGGAAAAACGCCAGCAACGCGGCCTTTTTACGGTTCCTGGCCTTTTGCTGGCC
TTTTGCTCACATGGCTCGAC
Features (pLannotate 1.2.2; 10 found; start..end, strand, type, name):
    173..550     +  enhancer       CMV enhancer: human cytomegalovirus immediate early enhancer
    552..751     +  promoter       CMV promoter: human cytomegalovirus (CMV) immediate early promoter
    890..1022    +  intron         chimeric intron: chimera between introns from human β-globin and immunoglobulin heavy chain genes
   1088..1107    +  CDS            capTEV™ (fragment): composite tag for in vivo biotinylation, TEV protease cleavage, and 6xHis tagging
   2630..2935    +  CDS            DYW1 (fragment): PPR74_ARATH - Also known as PCMP-H50. Experimental evidence at protein level: Swiss-Prot protein existence level 1. Plays a major role in single RNA editing events in chloroplasts. Acts as a site-recognition transacting factor involved in the edition of the site 1 of ndhD (ndhD-1 site corresponding to cytidine-2), which is a plastid-encoded subunit of the NADH- plastoquinone oxidoreductase. The interaction with CRR4 is required for its function in editing the ndhD-1 site. From Arabidopsis thaliana (Mouse-ear cress).
   3011..3132    -  polyA_signal   SV40 poly(A) signal: SV40 polyadenylation signal
   3159..3227    -  CDS            large T antigen (fragment): large T antigen from SV40 (simian virus 40)
   3269..3373    +  promoter       AmpR promoter: bla
   3374..4234    +  CDS            AmpR: β-lactamase; bla; confers resistance to ampicillin, carbenicillin, and related antibiotics
   4405..4993    +  rep_origin     ori: high-copy-number ColE1/pMB1/pBR322/pUC origin of replication
