[The description below was written by a language model from this plasmid's Addgene catalogue record and pLannotate feature annotations shown in this document.]
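Description:
PM18033-PLS-KP6-A66S_rpoA-C is a 5,060 nt mammalian expression plasmid built on the PM18033 backbone and designed for transient expression in human cells. It is propagated in E. coli as a high-copy plasmid through a ColE1/pUC-type origin, and selection relies on ampicillin resistance from a β-lactamase gene driven by its own bla promoter. The annotated features include no mammalian selection marker and no viral packaging elements.

The payload is a synthetic pentatricopeptide repeat (PPR) RNA-editing protein, PLS-KP6. It combines a designed PLS-type PPR array, which in proteins of this class provides sequence-specific RNA recognition, with a C-terminal DYW-type deaminase-like domain. This version carries an A66S substitution in the DYW-KP domain. Expression is driven by the human CMV immediate-early enhancer and promoter, followed by a chimeric β-globin/immunoglobulin intron that generally improves transcript processing and expression. An SV40 polyadenylation signal lies downstream of the insert, although the automated annotation places it on the minus strand.

The protein carries an N-terminal His tag, which the annotation detects as a short match to a composite 6xHis tag. The DYW region appears as a partial match to an Arabidopsis chloroplast editing factor, consistent with a plant-derived domain family. Most of the PPR coding region is unannotated because it is synthetic.

The "rpoA-C" suffix and the stated purpose indicate that the construct tests C-to-U editing by the A66S variant at the Arabidopsis rpoA editing site in human cells. The feature table does not show where, or whether, the target site sits within the plasmid.
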