Addgene plasmid #190988: PM18033-PLS-KP6-A66S_rpoA-C
Purpose: Test the C-to-U editing activity of KP6:A66S on AtrpoA editing site, in human cells
Depositing lab: Bernard Gutmann. Depositing organization: EditForce, Inc. Publication: U-to-C RNA editing by synthetic PPR-DYW proteins in bacteria and human culture cells. Ichinose M, Kawabata M, Akaiwa Y, Shimajiri Y, Nakamura I, Tamai T, Nakamura T, Yagi Y, Gutmann B. Commun Biol. 2022 Sep 15;5(1):968. doi: 10.1038/s42003-022-03927-3. PubMed 36109586.
Backbone
  Vector backbone: PM18033
  Vector type: Mammalian Expression
Growth in bacteria
  Bacterial resistance: Ampicillin, 100 μg/mL
  Growth temperature: 37°C
  Growth strain: DH5alpha
  Copy number: High Copy
Gene/Insert
  Gene/Insert name: PLS-KP6
  Species: Synthetic
  Mutation: DYW-KP:A66S
  Promoter: CMV
  Tag / fusion protein: His (N terminal on insert)
  Cloning method: Ligation Independent Cloning
Terms and licenses: Academic/Nonprofit Terms; Industry Terms: Not Available to Industry
How to cite: PM18033-PLS-KP6-A66S_rpoA-C was a gift from Bernard Gutmann (Addgene plasmid # 190988 ; http://n2t.net/addgene:190988 ; RRID:Addgene_190988)
